Addgene plasmid #10798: pSUPER.PKCepsilon.RNAi
Depositing lab: Alex Toker. Depositing organization: Beth Israel Deaconess Medical Center. Publication: Protein kinase Cdelta selectively regulates protein kinase D-dependent activation of NF-kappaB in oxidative stress signaling. Storz P, Doppler H, Toker A. Mol Cell Biol. 2004 Apr . 24(7):2614-26. 10.1128/MCB.24.7.2614-2626.2004 PubMed 15024053.
Backbone
  Vector backbone: pSUPER
  Backbone size w/o insert (bp): 3176
  Vector type: Mammalian Expression, RNAi
Growth in bacteria
  Bacterial resistance: Ampicillin, 100 μg/mL
  Growth temperature: 37°C
  Growth strain: DH5alpha
  Copy number: High Copy
Gene/Insert
  Gene/Insert name: PKC epsilon RNAi (alt name: PKC epsilon)
  Species: H. sapiens (human)
  Insert size (bp): 64
  Entrez Gene: PRKCE (a.k.a. PKCE, nPKC-epsilon)
  Cloning method: Restriction Enzyme; 5′ cloning site BglII (not destroyed); 3′ cloning site HindIII (not destroyed)
  Sequencing primers: 5′ T7; 3′ M13R
Terms and licenses: Academic/Nonprofit Terms; Industry Terms: Not Available to Industry
Depositor comments: Constructed by ligation of the following oligonucleotide pairs to pSUPER: 5'-GATCCCCGAT CGAGCTGGCT GTCTTTTTCA AGAGAAAAGA CAGCCAGCTC GATCTTTTTG GAAA-3' and 5'-AGCTTTTCCA AAAAGATCGA GCTGGCTGTC TTTTCTCTTG AAAAAGACAG CCAGCTCGAT CGGG-3'.
How to cite: pSUPER.PKCepsilon.RNAi was a gift from Alex Toker (Addgene plasmid # 10798 ; http://n2t.net/addgene:10798 ; RRID:Addgene_10798)
