[The description below was written by a language model from this plasmid's Addgene catalogue record.]
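Description:
pSUPER.PKCepsilon.RNAi is a mammalian RNA interference plasmid built on the pSUPER backbone (about 3.2 kb without insert) and designed to knock down human protein kinase C epsilon (PRKCE). It is propagated in E. coli as a high-copy plasmid under ampicillin selection. The record lists no mammalian selection marker, so it is best regarded as a vector for transient transfection unless paired with another selectable construct.

The payload is a 64 bp insert made by annealing a pair of complementary oligonucleotides and ligating them between the BglII and HindIII sites of pSUPER. The record lists both sites as retained. As is standard for pSUPER-type hairpin inserts, the oligonucleotide encodes a short target sequence from the PRKCE transcript in sense orientation, a short loop spacer, the reverse complement of the target, and a run of thymidines that acts as an RNA polymerase III terminator. Transcription yields a short hairpin RNA that the cellular RNAi machinery processes into an siRNA directed against PKC epsilon mRNA. The promoter is not stated in the record. The pSUPER system is generally known to drive hairpin expression from the human H1 RNA polymerase III promoter located just upstream of the cloning site. No tags or reporters are recorded, and the insert can be verified by sequencing from the flanking T7 and M13 reverse primer sites.

The associated publication concerns PKC delta and protein kinase D-dependent activation of NF-kappaB in oxidative stress signalling. This suggests the construct was used to deplete PKC epsilon so that isoform-specific roles of novel PKCs in that pathway could be distinguished.
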