>Addgene plasmid #10798 | pSUPER.PKCepsilon.RNAi | addgene partial sequence | sequence record 17733 | T7 5'-TAATACGACTCACTATAGGG-3'
TGGATCCCCCGGGCTGCAGGAATTCGAACGCTGACGTCATCAACCCGCTCCAAGGAATCGCGGGCCCAGT
GTCACTAGGCGGGAACACCCAGCGCGCGTGCGCCCTGGCAGGAAGATGGCTGTGAGGGACAGGGGAGTGG
CGCCCTGCAATATTTGCATGTCGCTATGTGTTCTGGGAAATCACCATAAACGTGAAATGTCTTTGGATTT
GGGAATCTTATAAGTTCTGTATGAGACCACAGATCCCCGATCGAGCTG
